Addgene plasmid #180632: pCDNA/golgin-160/myc
Purpose: Expression of WT golgin-160
Depositing lab: Carolyn Machamer. Depositing organization: Johns Hopkins University and School of Medicine. Publication: The NH2-terminal domain of Golgin-160 contains both Golgi and nuclear targeting information. Hicks SW, Machamer CE. J Biol Chem. 2002 Sep 27. 277(39):35833-9. 10.1074/jbc.M206280200 PubMed 12130652.
Backbone
  Vector backbone: pCDNA3.1
  Backbone manufacturer: ThermoFisher
  Vector type: Mammalian Expression
Growth in bacteria
  Bacterial resistance: Ampicillin, 100 μg/mL
  Growth temperature: 37°C
  Growth strain: DH5alpha
  Copy number: High Copy
Gene/Insert
  Gene/Insert name: golgin-160 (alt names: GOLGA3; gcp170)
  Species: H. sapiens (human)
  Entrez Gene: GOLGA3 (a.k.a. MEA-2, GCP170)
  Tag / fusion protein: Myc-His (C terminal on insert)
  Cloning method: Restriction Enzyme; 5′ cloning site Unknown (unknown if destroyed); 3′ cloning site Unknown (unknown if destroyed)
Terms and licenses: Academic/Nonprofit Terms; Industry Terms: Not Available to Industry
How to cite: pCDNA/golgin-160/myc was a gift from Carolyn Machamer (Addgene plasmid # 180632 ; http://n2t.net/addgene:180632 ; RRID:Addgene_180632)
