[The description below was written by a language model from this plasmid's Addgene catalogue record and pLannotate feature annotations shown in this document.]
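Description:
pCDNA/golgin-160/myc is a mammalian expression plasmid built on the pCDNA3.1 backbone and carrying the human GOLGA3 coding sequence, which encodes golgin-160 (also called GCP170), a Golgi-associated autoantigen thought to contribute to Golgi structure. The sequenced plasmid is about 9.9 kb. It is maintained in E. coli through a high-copy ColE1/pUC-type origin and selected with ampicillin via the β-lactamase gene. An f1 origin is also present, allowing single-stranded DNA production.

The wild-type golgin-160 open reading frame of roughly 4.5 kb sits downstream of the human cytomegalovirus immediate early enhancer and promoter, which drive strong constitutive transcription in mammalian cells. It is followed by the bovine growth hormone polyadenylation signal. A T7 promoter lies between the CMV promoter and the insert and can serve for in vitro transcription or as a sequencing primer site. The catalogue entry lists a C-terminal Myc-His tag on the insert. The feature table does not annotate this tag separately, although there is unannotated sequence between the end of the GOLGA3 feature and the poly(A) signal where it would be expected. The cloning sites used are recorded as unknown. A separate cassette, with the SV40 early promoter driving the neomycin phosphotransferase gene and an SV40 poly(A) signal, permits G418 selection of stably transfected cells. Several short annotated fragments (HIV-1 LTR, ble, lacI, bom) are most likely backbone remnants or annotation matches rather than functional elements.

The stated purpose is expression of wild-type golgin-160. The associated work concerns Golgi and nuclear targeting information in the protein's N-terminal domain, so the epitope-tagged full-length protein would suit localisation and detection studies in transfected cells.
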