Features (pLannotate 1.2.2; 20 found; start..end, strand, type, name):
    122..501     +  enhancer       CMV enhancer: human cytomegalovirus immediate early enhancer
    502..705     +  promoter       CMV promoter: human cytomegalovirus (CMV) immediate early promoter
    701..734     +  LTR            5' LTR (truncated) (fragment): truncated 5' long terminal repeat (LTR) from HIV-1
    750..768     +  promoter       T7 promoter: promoter for bacteriophage T7 RNA polymerase
    819..5312    +  CDS            GOLGA3: GOGA3_HUMAN - Experimental evidence at protein level: Swiss-Prot protein existence level 1. Golgi auto-antigen; probably involved in maintaining Golgi structure. From Homo sapiens (Human).
   5416..5640    +  polyA_signal   bGH poly(A) signal: bovine growth hormone polyadenylation signal
   5644..5665    +  promoter       SV40 promoter (fragment): SV40 enhancer and early promoter
   5686..6114    +  rep_origin     f1 ori (sequence partly withheld): f1 bacteriophage origin of replication; arrow indicates direction of (+) strand synthesis
   6128..6457    +  promoter       SV40 promoter: SV40 enhancer and early promoter
   6524..7315    +  CDS            neo: KKA2_KLEPN - Also known as kan, nptII. Experimental evidence at protein level: Swiss-Prot protein existence level 1. Resistance to kanamycin, neomycin, paromomycin, ribostamycin, butirosin and gentamicin B. From Klebsiella pneumoniae.
   7341..7499    +  CDS            ble (fragment): BLE_KLEPN - Experimental evidence at protein level: Swiss-Prot protein existence level 1. Binding protein with a strong affinity to the bleomycin family of antibiotics. Binds to CL990; an antimitotic-antibiotic compound. From Klebsiella pneumoniae.
   7494..7615    +  polyA_signal   SV40 poly(A) signal: SV40 polyadenylation signal
   7688..7704    -  protein_bind   lac operator: The lac repressor binds to the lac operator to inhibit transcription in E. coli. This inhibition can be relieved by adding lactose or isopropyl-β-D-thiogalactopyranoside (IPTG). lac repressor encoded by lacI
   7712..7742    -  promoter       lac promoter: promoter for the E. coli lac operon
   7757..7778    -  protein_bind   CAP binding site: CAP binding activates transcription in the presence of cAMP. E. coli catabolite activator protein
   7791..7883    -  CDS            lacI (fragment): lac repressor; lacI; The lac repressor binds to the lac operator to inhibit transcription in E. coli. This inhibition can be relieved by adding lactose or isopropyl-β-D-thiogalactopyranoside (IPTG).
   8066..8654    -  rep_origin     ori: high-copy-number ColE1/pMB1/pBR322/pUC origin of replication
   8825..9685    -  CDS            AmpR: β-lactamase; bla; confers resistance to ampicillin, carbenicillin, and related antibiotics
   9686..9790    -  promoter       AmpR promoter: bla
   9849..9901    -  misc_feature   bom (fragment): basis of mobility region from pBR322
>Addgene plasmid #180632 | pCDNA/golgin-160/myc | addgene full sequence | sequence record 357461 | Addgene NGS Result
TAGTGCGCGAGCAAAATTTAAGCTACAACAAGGCAAGGCTTGACCGACAATTGCATGAAGAATCTGCTTA
GGGTTAGGCGTTTTGCGCTGCTTCGCGATGTACGGGCCAGATATACGCGTTGACATTGATTATTGACTAG
TTATTAATAGTAATCAATTACGGGGTCATTAGTTCATAGCCCATATATGGAGTTCCGCGTTACATAACTT
ACGGTAAATGGCCCGCCTGGCTGACCGCCCAACGACCCCCGCCCATTGACGTCAATAATGACGTATGTTC
CCATAGTAACGCCAATAGGGACTTTCCATTGACGTCAATGGGTGGAGTATTTACGGTAAACTGCCCACTT
GGCAGTACATCAAGTGTATCATATGCCAAGTACGCCCCCTATTGACGTCAATGACGGTAAATGGCCCGCC
TGGCATTATGCCCAGTACATGACCTTATGGGACTTTCCTACTTGGCAGTACATCTACGTATTAGTCATCG
CTATTACCATGGTGATGCGGTTTTGGCAGTACATCAATGGGCGTGGATAGCGGTTTGACTCACGGGGATT
TCCAAGTCTCCACCCCATTGACGTCAATGGGAGTTTGTTTTGGCACCAAAATCAACGGGACTTTCCAAAA
TGTCGTAACAACTCCGCCCCATTGACGCAAATGGGCGGTAGGCGTGTACGGTGGGAGGTCTATATAAGCA
GAGCTCTCTGGCTAACTAGAGAACCCACTGCTTACTGGCTTATCGAAATTAATACGACTCACTATAGGGA
GACCCAAGCTGGCTAGTTAAGCTTGGTACCGAGCTCGGATCTCGAGCTATGGACGGCGCGTCGGCCGAGC
AAGATGGCCTCCAGGAGGACAGATCCCACAGTGGCCCCTCGTCTCTCCCCGAGGCCCCACTGAAGCCCCC
GGGCCCACTGGTGCCACCTGACCAGCAGGACAAAGTCCAGTGTGCCGAGGTAAACAGAGCATCCACGGAA
GGGGAAAGCCCGGATGGACCTGGCCAGGGAGGCCTCTGTCAGAACGGGCCAACGCCACCCTTCCCAGACC
CTCCGTCGTCTCTCGATCCCACCACAAGCCCAGTGGGCCCTGATGCCTCTCCAGGTGTGGCTGGTTTCCA
TGACAACCTAAGGAAGTCTCAGGGAACTAGTGCTGAGGGCAGTGTTAGAAAAGAAGCTTTGCAGTCTCTC
AGACTCAGTCTTCCTATGCAAGAAACGCAACTGTGCTCTACAGATTCTCCCCTGCCCCTGGAGAAGGAGG
AGCAGGTCCGACTTCAGGCTCGGAAGTGGCTGAAAGAGCAGCTCAAACAGTACAGGGTGAAGCGCCAGCA
GGAGAGGTCCAGTCAACCTGCAACCAAAACGAGACTTTTTAGCACGCTTGATCCTGAGCTCATGTTAAAC
CCAGAAAACTTACCAAGGGCCAGTACCCTGGCTATGACAAAAGAATATTCCTTCCTGCGCACCAGTGTCC
CTCGGGGGCCTAAGGTGGGCAGCCTGGGGCTTCCGGCACATCCTAGGGAGAAAAAAACTTCCAAATCAAG
CAAAATCCGGTCTCTGGCCGATTACAGAACTGAAGATTCAAATGCGGGGAATTCTGGGGGAAATGTCCCG
GCTCCCGATTCTACCAAGGGTTCCCTGAAGCAGAACAGAAGCAGTGCGGCGTCCGTTGTGTCTGAGATCA
GCCTGTCCCCCGACACTGACGACCGTCTGGAGAACACCTCCCTGGCTGGAGACAGCGTGTCTGAGGTGGA
TGGAAATGACAGCGACAGCTCATCGTACAGCAGCGCCTCCACCCGAGGGACCTATGGCATTCTGTCGAAG
ACAGTGGGCACGCAGGACACCCCCTATATGGTCAACGGCCAGGAGATTCCTGCGGATACCCTGGGCCAGT
TCCCCTCCATTAAGGACGTCCTCCAGGCCGCAGCCGCTGAGCACCAAGACCAGGGGCAGGAGGTCAACGG
GGAGGTGCGGAGTCGGAGAGACAGCATCTGCAGCAGCGTGTCCTTGGAGAGCTCTGCAGCAGAAACACAG
GAGGAGATGCTGCAGGTGCTCAAAGAGAAAATGCGACTCGAAGGACAGCTGGAAGCCTTGTCACTGGAGG
CGAGTCAGGCACTTAAAGAGAAGGCTGAGCTGCAGGCCCAGCTGGCCGCCCTCAGCACGAAGCTGCAGGC
GCAGGTGGAGTGCAGCCACAGCAGCCAGCAGCGGCAGGATTCGCTGAGCTCGGAGGTGGACACCCTGAAG
CAGTCGTGCTGGGACCTGGAGCGAGCCATGACTGACCTGCAGAACATGCTGGAGGCAAAAAATGCCAGCC
TGGCGTCGTCCAACAACGACTTGCAGGTGGCCGAGGAGCAGTACCAGAGGCTTATGGCCAAGGTAGAGGA
CATGCAGAGGAGCATGCTCAGCAAGGACAACACAGTGCACGACCTGCGACAGCAGATGACAGCCTTGCAG
AGCCAGCTTCAGCAGGTGCAGCTGGAGCGGACGACGCTGACCAGCAAGCTGAAGGCGTCGCAGGCGGAGA
TCTCGTCCCTACAGAGTGTCCGGCAGTGGTACCAGCAGCAGCTCGCCCTGGCACAGGAGGCCCGCGTCAG
GCTGCAGGGTGAGATGGCCCACATCCAGGTTGGACAGATGACCCAGGCAGGTCTCCTGGAGCACCTGAAA
CTCGAGAATGTGTCCCTGTCCCAGCAGCTGACGGAAACTCAGCACAGGTCCATGAAGGAGAAGGGGCGCA
TCGCGGCACAGCTGCAGGGCATTGAGGCTGACATGTTGGATCAGGAAGCAGCCTTCATGCAGATTCAGGA
GGCAAAGACGATGGTGGAGGAGGACCTTCAGAGGAGGCTGGAAGAGTTTGAAGGTGAGAGGGAGCGGCTG
CAGAGGATGGCGGACTCGGCGGCATCCCTGGAGCAGCAGCTGGAGCAGGTGAAGTTGACTTTACTCCAGC
GAGACCAGCAGCTTGAGGCTTTGCAGCAGGAGCACCTGGACCTGATGAAACAGCTCACCTTGACTCAGGA
GGCTCTGCAGAGCAGGGAGCAGTCCCTCGATGCCCTGCAGACACGCTACGATGAGCTGCAGGCCAGGCTG
GGGGAGCTGCAGGGCGAGGCCGCCTCCAGGGAGGACACGATCTGCCTCCTGCAGAACGAGAAGATCATCT
TGGAGGCGGCTTTGCAGGCGGCCAAGAGTGGCAAGGAGGAGCTTGACAGAGGAGCAAGACGCTTGGAAGA
AGGTACCGAGGAAACGTCGGAAACTTTAGAGAAGTTAAGAGAAGAATTAGCTATCAAATCCGGCCAGGTG
GAACACCTGCAGCAGGAGACTGCTGCTCTGAAAAAGCAAATGCAAAAAATAAAGGAACAGTTTCTCCAAC
AAAAGGTGATGGTGGAGGCCTACCGGCGCGACGCCACCTCCAAAGACCAGCTCATCAGTGAGCTGAAAGC
CACCAGGAAGAGGCTGGACTCGGAGCTGAAGGAGCTGCGGCAGGAGCTGATGCAAGTGCACGGGGAGAAG
CGGACTGCCGAGGCGGAGCTCTCGCGCCTGCACAGAGAGGTGGCCCAGGTCCGTCAGCACATGGCGGACC
TTGAAGGGCATCTCCAGTCGGCGCAGAAGGAGCGAGACGAGGTGGAAACACACTTGCAGTCGTTGCAGTT
CGATAAGGAGCAGATGGTCGCGGTCACAGAGGCCAATGAGGCGCTGAAGAAACAAATCGAAGAGTTGCAG
CAAGAGGCCCGGAAGGCCATCACGGAACAGAAGCAGAAGATGAGGCGGCTGGGCTCAGACTTGACCAGCG
CCCAGAAGGAGATGAAGACCAAACATAAGGCCTACGAGAACGCCGTGGGCATCCTCAGCCGCCGCCTGCA
GGAAGCCCTCGCGGCCAGGGAGGCTGCGGACGCGGAGCTAGGCCAGCTCCGAGCCCAGGGTGGCAGCAGT
GACAGCAGCCTGGCTCTACATGAAAGGATCCAGGCCCTGGAGGCGGAGCTGCAGGCTGTCAGTCATAGCA
AGACGCTGCTGGAAAAGGAACTGCAGGAGGTCATAGCGCTGACCAGCCAGGAGCTGGAGGAGTCCCGGGA
GAAGGTGCTGGAGCTGGAGGACGAGCTTCAAGAATCCAGAGGCTTTAGGAAGAAGATAAAACGCCTTGAG
GAGTCAAACAAGAAGTTGGCTCTTGAATTAGAGCACGAGAAAGGGAAGCTTACGGGCCTCGGTCAGTCCA
ACGCAGCTCTGCGGGAACACAACAGCATCCTAGAAACAGCTTTGGCCAAGAGGGAGGCAGACCTAGTCCA
GTTGAACCTTCAGGTGCAGGCAGTTTTGCAGCGCAAAGAAGAGGAGGATCGCCAGATGAAGCATCTTGTC
CAGGCCCTGCAGGCCTCACTAGAGAAGGAGAAGGAGAAGGTGAACAGCCTCAAGGAGCAGGTGGCTGCTG
CCAAGGTGGAAGCCGGGCATAACCGCCGCCACTTCAAGGCGGCCTCCTTGGAGCTGAGTGAGGTGAAGAA
GGAGCTGCAGGCCAAGGAACACCTGGTGCAGAAGCTGCAGGCCGAGGCCGACGACCTTCAGATTCGGGAG
GGGAAACATTCCCAGGAGATAGCACAGTTCCAAGCAGAGCTGGCCGAGGCCCGGGCACAGCTCCAGCTCC
TGCAGAAGCAGCTGGACGAGCAGCTCAGCAAACAGCCCGCGGGAAACCAAGAGATGGAAAATCTCAAATG
GGAGGTGGATCAGAAAGAAAGAGAAATCCAGTCCTTGAAGCAGCAGCTGGACTTGACGGAGCAGCAGGGC
TGGAAGGAACTGGAAGGGCTACAGCAGCTGCTGCAGAACGTCAAGTCTGAGTTGGAGATGGCCCAGGAAG
ACCTGTCCATGACCCAGAAGGATAAATTTATGCTCCAGGCAAAAGTGTCGGAGCTGAAGAACAACATGAA
GACCCTGCTCCAGCAGAACCAGCAGCTCAAGCTGGACCTACGCCGCGGCGCGGCCAAGACGAGAAAGGAG
CCGAAAGGCGAGGCCAGCTCTTCCAACCCTGCCACGCCCATCAAGATCCCGGACTGCCCAGTTCCCGCCT
CGCTGCTGGAGGAGCTGCTGAGACCACCGCCCGCCGTGAGCAAGGAGCCCCTCAAGAACCTGAACAGCTG
CCTCCAGCAGCTCAAGCAGGAGATGGACAGCCTGCGGCGCCAGATGGAGGAGCACGCCCTGACGGTGCAC
GAGTCTCTGTCCTCGTGGACGCCGCTGGAGCCAGCCACTGCCAGCCCTGTGCCCCCGGGGGGTCACGCCG
GCCCACGCGGCGACCCACAGAGACACAGTCAGAGCAGGGCTTCCAAAGAAGGGCCTCTAGAGGGCCCGCG
GTTCGAACAAAAACTCATCTCAGAAGAGGATCTGAATATGCATACCGGTCATCATCACCATCACCATTGA
GTTTAAACCCGCTGATCAGCCTCGACTGTGCCTTCTAGTTGCCAGCCATCTGTTGTTTGCCCCTCCCCCG
TGCCTTCCTTGACCCTGGAAGGTGCCACTCCCACTGTCCTTTCCTAATAAAATGAGGAAATTGCATCGCA
TTGTCTGAGTAGGTGTCATTCTATTCTGGGGGGTGGGGTGGGGCAGGACAGCAAGGGGGAGGATTGGGAA
GACAATAGCAGGCATGCTGGGGATGCGGTGGGCTCTATGGCTTCTGAGGCGGAAAGAACCAGCTGGGGCT
CTAGGGGGTATCCCC
[124 nt withheld, positions 5686-5809]
C
[91 nt withheld, positions 5811-5901]
A
[49 nt withheld, positions 5903-5951]
CCTTTGACGTTGGAGTCCACGTTCTTT
[37 nt withheld, positions 5979-6015]
ACCCTATCTCGGTCTATTCTTTTGATTTATAAGGGATTTTGCCGATTTCGGCCTATTGGTTAAAAAATGA
GCTGATTTAACAAAAATTTAACGCGAATTAATTCTGTGGAATGTGTGTCAGTTAGGGTGTGGAAAGTCCC
CAGGCTCCCCAGCAGGCAGAAGTATGCAAAGCATGCATCTCAATTAGTCAGCAACCAGGTGTGGAAAGTC
CCCAGGCTCCCCAGCAGGCAGAAGTATGCAAAGCATGCATCTCAATTAGTCAGCAACCATAGTCCCGCCC
CTAACTCCGCCCATCCCGCCCCTAACTCCGCCCAGTTCCGCCCATTCTCCGCCCCATGGCTGACTAATTT
TTTTTATTTATGCAGAGGCCGAGGCCGCCTCTGCCTCTGAGCTATTCCAGAAGTAGTGAGGAGGCTTTTT
TGGAGGCCTAGGCTTTTGCAAAAAGCTCCCGGGAGCTTGTATATCCATTTTCGGATCTGATCAAGAGACA
GGATGAGGATCGTTTCGCATGATTGAACAAGATGGATTGCACGCAGGTTCTCCGGCCGCTTGGGTGGAGA
GGCTATTCGGCTATGACTGGGCACAACAGACAATCGGCTGCTCTGATGCCGCCGTGTTCCGGCTGTCAGC
GCAGGGGCGCCCGGTTCTTTTTGTCAAGACCGACCTGTCCGGTGCCCTGAATGAACTGCAGGACGAGGCA
GCGCGGCTATCGTGGCTGGCCACGACGGGCGTTCCTTGCGCAGCTGTGCTCGACGTTGTCACTGAAGCGG
GAAGGGACTGGCTGCTATTGGGCGAAGTGCCGGGGCAGGATCTCCTGTCATCTCACCTTGCTCCTGCCGA
GAAAGTATCCATCATGGCTGATGCAATGCGGCGGCTGCATACGCTTGATCCGGCTACCTGCCCATTCGAC
CACCAAGCGAAACATCGCATCGAGCGAGCACGTACTCGGATGGAAGCCGGTCTTGTCGATCAGGATGATC
TGGACGAAGAGCATCAGGGGCTCGCGCCAGCCGAACTGTTCGCCAGGCTCAAGGCGCGCATGCCCGACGG
CGAGGATCTCGTCGTGACCCATGGCGATGCCTGCTTGCCGAATATCATGGTGGAAAATGGCCGCTTTTCT
GGATTCATCGACTGTGGCCGGCTGGGTGTGGCGGACCGCTATCAGGACATAGCGTTGGCTACCCGTGATA
TTGCTGAAGAGCTTGGCGGCGAATGGGCTGACCGCTTCCTCGTGCTTTACGGTATCGCCGCTCCCGATTC
GCAGCGCATCGCCTTCTATCGCCTTCTTGACGAGTTCTTCTGAGCGGGACTCTGGGGTTCGCGAAATGAC
CGACCAAGCGACGCCCAACCTGCCATCACGAGATTTCGATTCCACCGCCGCCTTCTATGAAAGGTTGGGC
TTCGGAATCGTTTTCCGGGACGCCGGCTGGATGATCCTCCAGCGCGGGGATCTCATGCTGGAGTTCTTCG
CCCACCCCAACTTGTTTATTGCAGCTTATAATGGTTACAAATAAAGCAATAGCATCACAAATTTCACAAA
TAAAGCATTTTTTTCACTGCATTCTAGTTGTGGTTTGTCCAAACTCATCAATGTATCTTATCATGTCTGT
ATACCGTCGACCTCTAGCTAGAGCTTGGCGTAATCATGGTCATAGCTGTTTCCTGTGTGAAATTGTTATC
CGCTCACAATTCCACACAACATACGAGCCGGAAGCATAAAGTGTAAAGCCTGGGGTGCCTAATGAGTGAG
CTAACTCACATTAATTGCGTTGCGCTCACTGCCCGCTTTCCAGTCGGGAAACCTGTCGTGCCAGCTGCAT
TAATGAATCGGCCAACGCGCGGGGAGAGGCGGTTTGCGTATTGGGCGCTCTTCCGCTTCCTCGCTCACTG
ACTCGCTGCGCTCGGTCGTTCGGCTGCGGCGAGCGGTATCAGCTCACTCAAAGGCGGTAATACGGTTATC
CACAGAATCAGGGGATAACGCAGGAAAGAACATGTGAGCAAAAGGCCAGCAAAAGGCCAGGAACCGTAAA
AAGGCCGCGTTGCTGGCGTTTTTCCATAGGCTCCGCCCCCCTGACGAGCATCACAAAAATCGACGCTCAA
GTCAGAGGTGGCGAAACCCGACAGGACTATAAAGATACCAGGCGTTTCCCCCTGGAAGCTCCCTCGTGCG
CTCTCCTGTTCCGACCCTGCCGCTTACCGGATACCTGTCCGCCTTTCTCCCTTCGGGAAGCGTGGCGCTT
TCTCATAGCTCACGCTGTAGGTATCTCAGTTCGGTGTAGGTCGTTCGCTCCAAGCTGGGCTGTGTGCACG
AACCCCCCGTTCAGCCCGACCGCTGCGCCTTATCCGGTAACTATCGTCTTGAGTCCAACCCGGTAAGACA
CGACTTATCGCCACTGGCAGCAGCCACTGGTAACAGGATTAGCAGAGCGAGGTATGTAGGCGGTGCTACA
GAGTTCTTGAAGTGGTGGCCTAACTACGGCTACACTAGAAGAACAGTATTTGGTATCTGCGCTCTGCTGA
AGCCAGTTACCTTCGGAAAAAGAGTTGGTAGCTCTTGATCCGGCAAACAAACCACCGCTGGTAGCGGTGG
TTTTTTTGTTTGCAAGCAGCAGATTACGCGCAGAAAAAAAGGATCTCAAGAAGATCCTTTGATCTTTTCT
ACGGGGTCTGACGCTCAGTGGAACGAAAACTCACGTTAAGGGATTTTGGTCATGAGATTATCAAAAAGGA
TCTTCACCTAGATCCTTTTAAATTAAAAATGAAGTTTTAAATCAATCTAAAGTATATATGAGTAAACTTG
GTCTGACAGTTACCAATGCTTAATCAGTGAGGCACCTATCTCAGCGATCTGTCTATTTCGTTCATCCATA
GTTGCCTGACTCCCCGTCGTGTAGATAACTACGATACGGGAGGGCTTACCATCTGGCCCCAGTGCTGCAA
TGATACCGCGAGACCCACGCTCACCGGCTCCAGATTTATCAGCAATAAACCAGCCAGCCGGAAGGGCCGA
GCGCAGAAGTGGTCCTGCAACTTTATCCGCCTCCATCCAGTCTATTAATTGTTGCCGGGAAGCTAGAGTA
AGTAGTTCGCCAGTTAATAGTTTGCGCAACGTTGTTGCCATTGCTACAGGCATCGTGGTGTCACGCTCGT
CGTTTGGTATGGCTTCATTCAGCTCCGGTTCCCAACGATCAAGGCGAGTTACATGATCCCCCATGTTGTG
CAAAAAAGCGGTTAGCTCCTTCGGTCCTCCGATCGTTGTCAGAAGTAAGTTGGCCGCAGTGTTATCACTC
ATGGTTATGGCAGCACTGCATAATTCTCTTACTGTCATGCCATCCGTAAGATGCTTTTCTGTGACTGGTG
AGTACTCAACCAAGTCATTCTGAGAATAGTGTATGCGGCGACCGAGTTGCTCTTGCCCGGCGTCAATACG
GGATAATACCGCGCCACATAGCAGAACTTTAAAAGTGCTCATCATTGGAAAACGTTCTTCGGGGCGAAAA
CTCTCAAGGATCTTACCGCTGTTGAGATCCAGTTCGATGTAACCCACTCGTGCACCCAACTGATCTTCAG
CATCTTTTACTTTCACCAGCGTTTCTGGGTGAGCAAAAACAGGAAGGCAAAATGCCGCAAAAAAGGGAAT
AAGGGCGACACGGAAATGTTGAATACTCATACTCTTCCTTTTTCAATATTATTGAAGCATTTATCAGGGT
TATTGTCTCATGAGCGGATACATATTTGAATGTATTTAGAAAAATAAACAAATAGGGGTTCCGCGCACAT
TTCCCCGAAAAGTGCCACCTGACGTCGACGGATCGGGAGATCTCCCGATCCCCTATGGTGCACTCTCAGT
ACAATCTGCTCTGATGCCGCATAGTTAAGCCAGTATCTGCTCCCTGCTTGTGTGTTGGAGGTCGCTGAG
